>Addgene plasmid #18875 | pEGFP-N1-VAPA(1-242) K87D/M89D | depositor partial sequence | sequence record 8876 | Author sequence
TCTGCTTGCTGCTTTGCTCACATTTCTTCCTGCGTATCCCTGATCGTGATACGTATACCGCCATGCATTA
GTATATAGTATCATTACGGGTCATAGTCATAGCCCATATATGGAGTCCGCGTACATAACTACGGTAAATG
GCCCGCCTGGCTGACCGCCCAACGACCCCCGCCCATTGACGTCAATAATGACGTATGTTCCCATAGTAAC
GCCAATAGGGACTTTCCATTGACGTCAATGGGTGGAGTATTTACGGTAAACTGCCCACTTGGCAGTACAT
CAAGTGTATCATATGCCAAGTACGCCCCCTATTGACGTCAATGACGGTAAATGGCCCGCCTGGCATTATG
CCCAGTACATGACCTTATGGGACTTTCCTACTTGGCAGTACATCTACGTATTAGTCATCGCTATTACCAT
GGTGATGCGGTTTTGGCAGTACATCAATGGGCGTGGATAGCGGTTTGACTCACGGGGATTTCCAAGTCTC
CACCCCATTGACGTCAATGGGAGTTTGTTTTGGCACCAAAATCAACGGGACTTTCCAAAATGTCGTAACA
ACTCCGCCCCATTGACGCAAATGGGCGGTAGGCGTGTACGGTGGGAGGTCTATATAAGCAGAGCTGGTTT
AGTGAACCGTCAGATCCGCTAGCGCTACCGGACTCAGATCTCGAGATGGCGAAACACGAGCAAATCCTGG
TCCTCGACCCTCCTTCAGACCTCAAATTCAAAGGCCCCTTCACAGATGTAGTCACTACAAATCTTAAATT
GCAGAATCCATCGGACAGAAAAGTGTGTTTCAAAGTGAAGACCACAGCGCCCCGCCGGTACTGCGTGCGG
CCCAACAGTGGGGTTATTGACCCAGGGTCAATCGTGACTGTCTCAGTAATGCTGCAGCCCTTTGACTATG
ATCCGAACGAAAAGAGTAAACATGACTTCGACGTACAGACAATTTTTGCTCCACCAAACATTTCAGATAT
GGAAGCTGTGTGGAAAGAGGCAAAACCTGACGAACTAATGGATTCTAAACTGAGATGTGTATTTGAGATG
CCGAATGAAAACGATAAGCTGAACGACATGGAACCTAGCAAAGCTGTCCCACTGAATGCATCCAAGCAAG
ATGGACCCCTGCCAAAACCACATAGTGTTTCACTCAATGACACGGAGACAAGGAAACTGATGGAAGAGTG
CAAGCGACTTCAGGGAGAAATGATGAAGCTCTCAGAAGAAAACCGACACCTGAGAGATGAAGGCCTACGG
CTCAGAAAGGTAGCACATTCGGATAAACCTGGATCCACCTCAGCCGTGTCCTTCAGAGATAATGTCACCA
GTCCTCTTCCTTCTCTTCTGGTTGTAATTGCAGCCATTTTCATTGGATTCTTTCTAGGGAAATTCATCTC
GAAGCTTCGAATTCTGCAGTCGACGGTACCGCGGGCCCGGGATCCACCGGTCGCCACCATGGTGAGCAAG
GGCGAGGAGCTGTTCACCGGGGTGGTGCCCATCCTGGTCGAGCTGGACGGCGACGTAAACGGCCACAAGT
TCAGCGTGTCCGGCGAGGGCGAGGGCGATGCCACCTACGGCAAGCTGACCCTGAAGTTCATCTGCACCAC
CGGCAAGCTGCCCGTGCCCTGGCCCACCCTCGTGACCACCCTGACCTACGGCGTGCAGTGCTTCAGCCGC
TACCCCGACCACATGAAGCAGCACGACTTCTTCAAGTCCGCCATGCCCGAAGGCTACGTCCAGGAGCGCA
