>Addgene plasmid #18875 | pEGFP-N1-VAPA(1-242) K87D/M89D | addgene partial sequence | sequence record 24750 | EGFP-N 5'-CGTCGCCGTCCAGCTCGACCAG-3'
CNCCGGGGANGCTCTCGCCCTTGCTCACCATGGTGGCGACCGGTGGATCCCGGGCCCGCGGTACCGTCGA
CTGCAGAATTCGAAGCTTCGAGATGAATTTCCCTAGAAAGAATCCAATGAAAATGGCTGCAATTACAACC
AGAAGAGAAGGAAGAGGACTGGTGACATTATCTCTGAAGGACACGGCTGAGGTGGATCCAGGTTTATCCG
AATGTGCTACCTTTCTGAGCCGTAGGCCTTCATCTCTCAGGTGTCGGTTTTCTTCTGAGAGCTTCATCAT
TTCTCCCTGAAGTCGCTTGCACTCTTCCATCAGTTTCCTTGTCTCCGTGTCATTGAGTGAAACACTATGT
GGTTTTGGCAGGGGTCCATCTTGCTTGGATGCATTCAGTGGGACAGCTTTGCTAGGTTCCATGTCGTTCA
GCTTATCGTTTTCATTCGGCATCTCAAATACACATCTCAGTTTAGAATCCATTAGTTCGTCAGGTTTTGC
CTCTTTCCACACAGCTTCCATATCTGAAATGTTTGGTGGAGCAAAAATTGTCTGTACGTCGAAGTCATGT
TTACTCTTTTCGTTCGGATCATAGTCAAAGGGCTGCAGCATTACTGAGACAGTCACGATTGACCCTGGGT
CAATAACCCCACTGTTGGGCCGCACGCAGTACCGGCGGGGCGCTGTGGTCTTCACTTTGAAACACACTTT
TCTGTCCGATGGATTCTGCAATTTAAGATTTGTAGTGACTACATCTGTGAAGGGGCCTTTGAATTTGAGG
TCTGAAGGANGGTCGAGGACNAGGATTTGCTCGTGTNCC
