[The description below was written by a language model from this plasmid's Addgene catalogue record.]
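Description:
pEGFP-N1-VAPA(1-242) K87D/M89D is a mammalian expression plasmid built on the Clontech pEGFP-N1 backbone (about 5 kb without insert). It is maintained as a high-copy plasmid in E. coli under kanamycin selection, and the same backbone provides neomycin resistance so that transfected mammalian cells can be selected with G418. The record does not list a promoter or include a feature table. However, pEGFP-N1 is a standard vector in which a CMV immediate-early promoter drives the insert, and the CMV-directed forward sequencing primer named in the record is consistent with this.

The insert is a 726 bp fragment of rat (R. norvegicus) VAP-A, also called VAPA or VAP-33, covering residues 1-242 and cloned between XhoI and HindIII sites that both remain intact. It is placed upstream of the backbone's GFP coding sequence, so the protein is produced with GFP fused to its C terminus, which allows its location to be followed by fluorescence microscopy in living or fixed cells. The insert carries a double point mutation, K87D and M89D.

The associated publication concerns the structural basis of ER targeting mediated by FFAT motifs, the short peptide motifs through which various proteins bind VAP proteins at the endoplasmic reticulum. In that context, the double mutant most likely serves as a variant for testing the contribution of these two residues to FFAT motif recognition, for comparison with wild-type VAP-A. The catalogue fields themselves do not state the functional effect of the mutations.
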