Addgene plasmid #18875: pEGFP-N1-VAPA(1-242) K87D/M89D
Depositing lab: Axel Brunger. Depositing organization: Stanford University. Publication: Structural basis of FFAT motif-mediated ER targeting. Kaiser SE, Brickner JH, Reilein AR, Fenn TD, Walter P, Brunger AT. Structure. 2005 Jul . 13(7):1035-45. 10.1016/j.str.2005.04.010 PubMed 16004875.
Backbone
  Vector backbone: pEGFP-N1
  Backbone manufacturer: Clontech
  Backbone size w/o insert (bp): 5000
  Vector type: Mammalian Expression
  Selectable markers: Neomycin (select with G418)
Growth in bacteria
  Bacterial resistance: Kanamycin, 50 μg/mL
  Growth temperature: 37°C
  Growth strain: DH5alpha
  Copy number: High Copy
Gene/Insert
  Gene/Insert name: VAP-A (alt names: VAPA; VAP-33)
  Species: R. norvegicus (rat)
  Insert size (bp): 726
  Mutation: double point mutant K87D / M89D
  Entrez Gene: Vapa
  Tag / fusion protein: GFP (C terminal on backbone)
  Cloning method: Restriction Enzyme; 5′ cloning site XhoI (not destroyed); 3′ cloning site HindIII (not destroyed)
  Sequencing primers: 5′ pCMV5F; 3′ GFP-reverse
Terms and licenses: Academic/Nonprofit Terms; Industry Terms: Not Available to Industry
How to cite: pEGFP-N1-VAPA(1-242) K87D/M89D was a gift from Axel Brunger (Addgene plasmid # 18875 ; http://n2t.net/addgene:18875 ; RRID:Addgene_18875)
